>Addgene plasmid #143054 | TFORF0612 | addgene full sequence | sequence record 399034 | Addgene NGS Result
TTAATGTAGTCTTATGCAATACTCTTGTAGTCTTGCAACATGGTAACGATGAGTTAGCAACATGCCTTAC
AAGGAGAGAAAAAGCACCGTGCATGCCGATTGGTGGAAGTAAGGTGGTACGATCGTGCCTTATTAGGAAG
GCAACAGACGGGTCTGACATGGATTGGACGAACCACTGAATTGCCGCATTGCAGAGATATTGTATTTAAG
TGCCTAGCTCGATACATAAACGGGTCTCTCTGGTTAGACCAGATCTGAGCCTGGGAGCTCTCTGGCTAAC
TAGGGAACCCACTGCTTAAGCCTCAATAAAGCTTGCCTTGAGTGCTTCAAGTAGTGTGTGCCCGTCTGTT
GTGTGACTCTGGTAACTAGAGATCCCTCAGACCCTTTTAGTCAGTGTGGAAAATCTCTAGCAGTGGCGCC
CGAACAGGGACTTGAAAGCGAAAGGGAAACCAGAGGAGCTCTCTCGACGCAGGACTCGGCTTGCTGAAGC
GCGCACGGCAAGAGGCGAGGGGCGGCGACTGGTGAGTACGCCAAAAATTTTGACTAGCGGAGGCTAGAAG
GAGAGAGATGGGTGCGAGAGCGTCAGTATTAAGCGGGGGAGAATTAGATCGCGATGGGAAAAAATTCGGT
TAAGGCCAGGGGGAAAGAAAAAATATAAATTAAAACATATAGTATGGGCAAGCAGGGAGCTAGAACGATT
CGCAGTTAATCCTGGCCTGTTAGAAACATCAGAAGGCTGTAGACAAATACTGGGACAGCTACAACCATCC
CTTCAGACAGGATCAGAAGAACTTAGATCATTATATAATACAGTAGCAACCCTCTATTGTGTGCATCAAA
GGATAGAGATAAAAGACACCAAGGAAGCTTTAGACAAGATAGAGGAAGAGCAAAACAAAAGTAAGACCAC
CGCACAGCAAGCGGCCGCTGATCTTCAGACCTGGAGGAGGAGATATGAGGGACAATTGGAGAAGTGAATT
ATATAAATATAAAGTAGTAAAAATTGAACCATTAGGAGTAGCACCCACCAAGGCAAAGAGAAGAGTGGTG
CAGAGAGAAAAAAGAGCAGTGGGAATAGGAGCTTTGTTCCTTGGGTTCTTGGGAGCAGCAGGAAGCACTA
TGGGCGCAGCGTCAATGACGCTGACGGTACAGGCCAGACAATTATTGTCTGGTATAGTGCAGCAGCAGAA
CAATTTGCTGAGGGCTATTGAGGCGCAACAGCATCTGTTGCAACTCACAGTCTGGGGCATCAAGCAGCTC
CAGGCAAGAATCCTGGCTGTGGAAAGATACCTAAAGGATCAACAGCTCCTGGGGATTTGGGGTTGCTCTG
GAAAACTCATTTGCACCACTGCTGTGCCTTGGAATGCTAGTTGGAGTAATAAATCTCTGGAACAGATTTG
GAATCACACGACCTGGATGGAGTGGGACAGAGAAATTAACAATTACACAAGCTTAATACACTCCTTAATT
GAAGAATCGCAAAACCAGCAAGAAAAGAATGAACAAGAATTATTGGAATTAGATAAATGGGCAAGTTTGT
GGAATTGGTTTAACATAACAAATTGGCTGTGGTATATAAAATTATTCATAATGATAGTAGGAGGCTTGGT
AGGTTTAAGAATAGTTTTTGCTGTACTTTCTATAGTGAATAGAGTTAGGCAGGGATATTCACCATTATCG
TTTCAGACCCACCTCCCAACCCCGAGGGGACCCATGCATTGCATCTCAATTAGTCAGCAACCAGGTGTGG
AAAGTCCCCAGGCTCCCCAGCAGGCAGAAGTATGCAAAGCATGCGTCTCAATTAGTCAGCAACCATAGTC
CCGCCCCTAACTCCGCCCATCCCGCCCCTAACTCCGCCCAGTTCCGCCCATTCTCCGCCCCATGGCTGAC
TAATTTTTTTTATTTATGCAGAGGCCGAGGCCGCCTCGGCCTCTGAGCTATTCCAGAAGTAGTGAGGAGG
CTTTTTTGGAGGCCTAGGCTTTTGCAAAAAGCTTTCTAGAGGTACCACCGGAGCTTACCATGACCGAGTA
CAAGCCCACGGTGCGCCTCGCCACCCGCGACGACGTCCCCAGGGCCGTACGCACCCTCGCCGCCGCGTTC
GCCGACTACCCCGCCACGCGCCACACCGTCGATCCGGACCGCCACATCGAGCGGGTCACCGAGCTGCAAG
AACTCTTCCTCACGCGCGTCGGGCTCGACATCGGCAAGGTGTGGGTCGCGGACGACGGCGCCGCCGTGGC
GGTCTGGACCACGCCGGAGAGCGTCGAAGCGGGGGCGGTGTTCGCCGAGATCGGCCCGCGCATGGCCGAG
TTGAGCGGTTCCCGGCTGGCCGCGCAGCAACAGATGGAAGGCCTCCTGGCGCCGCACCGGCCCAAGGAGC
CCGCGTGGTTCCTGGCCACCGTCGGCGTCTCGCCCGACCACCAGGGCAAGGGTCTGGGCAGCGCCGTCGT
GCTCCCCGGAGTGGAGGCGGCCGAGCGCGCCGGGGTGCCCGCCTTCCTGGAGACCTCCGCGCCCCGCAAC
CTCCCCTTCTACGAGCGGCTCGGCTTCACCGTCACCGCCGACGTCGAGGTGCCCGAAGGACCGCGCACCT
GGTGCATGACCCGCAAGCCCGGTGCCAGTTAACGAATTCTAGATCTTGAGACAAATGGCAGTATTCATCC
ACAATTTTAAAAGAAAAGGGGGGATTGGGGGGTACAGTGCAGGGGAAAGAATAGTAGACATAATAGCAAC
AGACATACAAACTAAAGAATTACAAAAACAAATTACAAAAATTCAAAATTTTCGGGTTTATTACAGGGAC
AGCAGAGATCCACTTTGGCGCCGGCTCGAGGCCTGCAGGTGCAAAGATGGATAAAGTTTTAAACAGAGAG
GAATCTTTGCAGCTAATGGACCTTCTAGGTCTTGAAAGGAGTGGGAATTGGCTCCGGTGCCCGTCAGTGG
GCAGAGCGCACATCGCCCACAGTCCCCGAGAAGTTGGGGGGAGGGGTCGGCAATTGAACCGGTGCCTAGA
GAAGGTGGCGCGGGGTAAACTGGGAAAGTGATGTCGTGTACTGGCTCCGCCTTTTTCCCGAGGGTGGGGG
AGAACCGTATATAAGTGCAGTAGTCGCCGTGAACGTTCTTTTTCGCAACGGGTTTGCCGCCAGAACACAG
GTAAGTGCCGTGTGTGGTTCCCGCGGGCCTGGCCTCTTTACGGGTTATGGCCCTTGCGTGCCTTGAATTA
CTTCCACCTGGCTGCAGTACGTGATTCTTGATCCCGAGCTTCGGGTTGGAAGTGGGTGGGAGAGTTCGAG
GCCTTGCGCTTAAGGAGCCCCTTCGCCTCGTGCTTGAGTTGAGGCCTGGCCTGGGCGCTGGGGCCGCCGC
GTGCGAATCTGGTGGCACCTTCGCGCCTGTCTCGCTGCTTTCGATAAGTCTCTAGCCATTTAAAATTTTT
GATGACCTGCTGCGACGCTTTTTTTCTGGCAAGATAGTCTTGTAAATGCGGGCCAAGATCTGCACACTGG
TATTTCGGTTTTTGGGGCCGCGGGCGGCGACGGGGCCCGTGCGTCCCAGCGCACATGTTCGGCGAGGCGG
GGCCTGCGAGCGCGGCCACCGAGAATCGGACGGGGGTAGTCTCAAGCTGGCCGGCCTGCTCTGGTGCCTG
GCCTCGCGCCGCCGTGTATCGCCCCGCCCTGGGCGGCAAGGCTGGCCCGGTCGGCACCAGTTGCGTGAGC
GGAAAGATGGCCGCTTCCCGGCCCTGCTGCAGGGAGCTCAAAATGGAGGACGCGGCGCTCGGGAGAGCGG
GCGGGTGAGTCACCCACACAAAGGAAAAGGGCCTTTCCGTCCTCAGCCGTCGCTTCATGTGACTCCACGG
AGTACCGGGCGCCGTCCAGGCACCTCGATTAGTTCTCGAGCTTTTGGAGTACGTCGTCTTTAGGTTGGGG
GGAGGGGTTTTATGCGATGGAGTTTCCCCACACTGAGTGGGTGGAGACTGAAGTTAGGCCAGCTTGGCAC
TTGATGTAATTCTCCTTGGAATTTGCCCTTTTTGAGTTTGGATCTTGGTTCATTCTCAAGCCTCAGACAG
TGGTTCAAAGTTTTTTTCTTCCATTTCAGGTGTCGTGAGGCTAGCACCGCCACCATGGCGCCTGTTGTGA
CAGGGAAATTTGGTGAGCGGCCTCCACCTAAACGACTTACTAGGGAAGCTATGCGAAATTATTTAAAAGA
GCGAGGGGATCAAACAGTACTTATTCTTCATGCAAAAGTTGCACAGAAGTCATATGGAAATGAAAAAAGG
TTTTTTTGCCCACCTCCTTGTGTATATCTTATGGGCAGTGGATGGAAGAAAAAAAAAGAACAAATGGAAC
GCGATGGTTGTTCTGAACAAGAGTCTCAACCGTGTGCATTTATTGGGATAGGAAATAGTGACCAAGAAAT
GCAGCAGCTAAACTTGGAAGGAAAGAACTATTGCACAGCCAAAACATTGTATATATCTGACTCAGACAAG
CGAAAGCACTTCATGTTGTCTGTAAAGATGTTCTATGGCAACAGTGATGACATTGGTGTGTTCCTCAGCA
AGCGGATAAAAGTCATCTCCAAACCTTCCAAAAAGAAGCAGTCATTGAAAAATGCTGACTTATGCATTGC
CTCAGGAACAAAGGTGGCTCTGTTTAATCGACTACGATCCCAGACAGTTAGTACCAGATACTTGCATGTA
GAAGGAGGTAATTTTCATGCCAGTTCACAGCAGTGGGGAGCCTTTTTTATTCATCTCTTGGATGATGATG
AATCAGAAGGAGAAGAATTCACAGTCCGAGATGGCTACATCCATTATGGACAAACAGTCAAACTTGTGTG
CTCAGTTACTGGCATGGCACTCCCAAGATTGATAATTAGGAAAGTTGATAAGCAGACCGCATTATTGGAT
GCAGATGATCCTGTGTCACAACTCCATAAATGTGCATTTTACCTTAAGGATACAGAAAGAATGTATTTGT
GCCTTTCTCAAGAAAGAATAATTCAATTTCAGGCCACTCCATGTCCAAAAGAACCAAATAAAGAGATGAT
AAATGATGGCGCTTCCTGGACAATCATTAGCACAGATAAGGCAGAGTATACATTTTATGAGGGAATGGGC
CCTGTCCTTGCCCCAGTCACTCCTGTGCCTGTGGTAGAGAGCCTTCAGTTGAATGGCGGTGGGGACGTAG
CAATGCTTGAACTTACAGGACAGAATTTCACTCCAAATTTACGAGTGTGGTTTGGGGATGTAGAAGCTGA
AACTATGTACAGGTGTGGAGAGAGTATGCTCTGTGTCGTCCCAGACATTTCTGCATTCCGAGAAGGTTGG
AGATGGGTCCGGCAACCAGTCCAGGTTCCAGTAACTTTGGTCCGAAATGATGGAATCATTTATTCCACCA
GCCTTACCTTTACCTACACACCAGAACCAGGGCCGCGGCCACATTGCAGTGCAGCAGGAGCAATCCTTCG
AGCCAATTCAAGCCAGGTGCCCCCTAACGAATCAAACACAAACAGCGAGGGAAGTTACACAAACGCCAGC
ACAAATTCAACCAGTGTCACATCATCTACAGCCACAGTGGTATCCTAGTAATGAACTAGTCCGTAACTTG
AAAGTATTTCGATTTCTTGGCTTTATATATCTTGTGGAAAGGACGAAGTTATCGCCGTGATCTCGGGATA
ACGCGTTAAGTCGACAATCAACCTCTGGATTACAAAATTTGTGAAAGATTGACTGGTATTCTTAACTATG
TTGCTCCTTTTACGCTATGTGGATACGCTGCTTTAATGCCTTTGTATCATGCTATTGCTTCCCGTATGGC
TTTCATTTTCTCCTCCTTGTATAAATCCTGGTTGCTGTCTCTTTATGAGGAGTTGTGGCCCGTTGTCAGG
CAACGTGGCGTGGTGTGCACTGTGTTTGCTGACGCAACCCCCACTGGTTGGGGCATTGCCACCACCTGTC
AGCTCCTTTCCGGGACTTTCGCTTTCCCCCTCCCTATTGCCACGGCGGAACTCATCGCCGCCTGCCTTGC
CCGCTGCTGGACAGGGGCTCGGCTGTTGGGCACTGACAATTCCGTGGTGTTGTCGGGGAAATCATCGTCC
TTTCCTTGGCTGCTCGCCTGTGTTGCCACCTGGATTCTGCGCGGGACGTCCTTCTGCTACGTCCCTTCGG
CCCTCAATCCAGCGGACCTTCCTTCCCGCGGCCTGCTGCCGGCTCTGCGGCCTCTTCCGCGTCTTCGCCT
TCGCCCTCAGACGAGTCGGATCTCCCTTTGGGCCGCCTCCCCGCGTCGACTTTAAGACCAATGACTTACA
AGGCAGCTGTAGATCTTAGCCACTTTTTAAAAGAAAAGGGGGGACTGGAAGGGCTAATTCACTCCCAACG
AAGACAAGATCTGCTTTTTGCTTGTACTGGGTCTCTCTGGTTAGACCAGATCTGAGCCTGGGAGCTCTCT
GGCTAACTAGGGAACCCACTGCTTAAGCCTCAATAAAGCTTGCCTTGAGTGCTTCAAGTAGTGTGTGCCC
GTCTGTTGTGTGACTCTGGTAACTAGAGATCCCTCAGACCCTTTTAGTCAGTGTGGAAAATCTCTAGCAG
TACGTATAGTAGTTCATGTCATCTTATTATTCAGTATTTATAACTTGCAAAGAAATGAATATCAGAGAGT
GAGAGGAACTTGTTTATTGCAGCTTATAATGGTTACAAATAAAGCAATAGCATCACAAATTTCACAAATA
AAGCATTTTTTTCACTGCATTCTAGTTGTGGTTTGTCCAAACTCATCAATGTATCTTATCATGTCTGGCT
CTAGCTATCCCGCCCCTAACTCCGCCCATCCCGCCCCTAACTCCGCCCAGTTCCGCCCATTCTCCGCCCC
ATGGCTGACTAATTTTTTTTATTTATGCAGAGGCCGAGGCCGCCTCGGCCTCTGAGCTATTCCAGAAGTA
GTGAGGAGGCTTTTTTGGAGGCCTAGGGACGTACCCAATTCGCCCTATAGTGAGTCGTATTACGCGCGCT
CACTGGCCGTCGTTTTACAACGTCGTGACTGGGAAAACCCTGGCGTTACCCAACTTAATCGCCTTGCAGC
ACATCCCCCTTTCGCCAGCTGGCGTAATAGCGAAGAGGCCCGCACCGATCGCCCTTCCCAACAGTTGCGC
AGCCTGAATGGCGAATGGG
[124 nt withheld, positions 7160-7283]
C
[91 nt withheld, positions 7285-7375]
A
[49 nt withheld, positions 7377-7425]
CCTTTGACGTTGGAGTCCACGTTCTTT
[37 nt withheld, positions 7453-7489]
ACCCTATCTCGGTCTATTCTTTTGATTTATAAGGGATTTTGCCGATTTCGGCCTATTGGTTAAAAAATGA
GCTGATTTAACAAAAATTTAACGCGAATTTTAACAAAATATTAACGCTTACAATTTAGGTGGCACTTTTC
GGGGAAATGTGCGCGGAACCCCTATTTGTTTATTTTTCTAAATACATTCAAATATGTATCCGCTCATGAG
ACAATAACCCTGATAAATGCTTCAATAATATTGAAAAAGGAAGAGTATGAGTATTCAACATTTCCGTGTC
GCCCTTATTCCCTTTTTTGCGGCATTTTGCCTTCCTGTTTTTGCTCACCCAGAAACGCTGGTGAAAGTAA
AAGATGCTGAAGATCAGTTGGGTGCACGAGTGGGTTACATCGAACTGGATCTCAACAGCGGTAAGATCCT
TGAGAGTTTTCGCCCCGAAGAACGTTTTCCAATGATGAGCACTTTTAAAGTTCTGCTATGTGGCGCGGTA
TTATCCCGTATTGACGCCGGGCAAGAGCAACTCGGTCGCCGCATACACTATTCTCAGAATGACTTGGTTG
AGTACTCACCAGTCACAGAAAAGCATCTTACGGATGGCATGACAGTAAGAGAATTATGCAGTGCTGCCAT
AACCATGAGTGATAACACTGCGGCCAACTTACTTCTGACAACGATCGGAGGACCGAAGGAGCTAACCGCT
TTTTTGCACAACATGGGGGATCATGTAACTCGCCTTGATCGTTGGGAACCGGAGCTGAATGAAGCCATAC
CAAACGACGAGCGTGACACCACGATGCCTGTAGCAATGGCAACAACGTTGCGCAAACTATTAACTGGCGA
ACTACTTACTCTAGCTTCCCGGCAACAATTAATAGACTGGATGGAGGCGGATAAAGTTGCAGGACCACTT
CTGCGCTCGGCCCTTCCGGCTGGCTGGTTTATTGCTGATAAATCTGGAGCCGGTGAGCGTGGGTCTCGCG
GTATCATTGCAGCACTGGGGCCAGATGGTAAGCCCTCCCGTATCGTAGTTATCTACACGACGGGGAGTCA
GGCAACTATGGATGAACGAAATAGACAGATCGCTGAGATAGGTGCCTCACTGATTAAGCATTGGTAACTG
TCAGACCAAGTTTACTCATATATACTTTAGATTGATTTAAAACTTCATTTTTAATTTAAAAGGATCTAGG
TGAAGATCCTTTTTGATAATCTCATGACCAAAATCCCTTAACGTGAGTTTTCGTTCCACTGAGCGTCAGA
CCCCGTAGAAAAGATCAAAGGATCTTCTTGAGATCCTTTTTTTCTGCGCGTAATCTGCTGCTTGCAAACA
AAAAAACCACCGCTACCAGCGGTGGTTTGTTTGCCGGATCAAGAGCTACCAACTCTTTTTCCGAAGGTAA
CTGGCTTCAGCAGAGCGCAGATACCAAATACTGTTCTTCTAGTGTAGCCGTAGTTAGGCCACCACTTCAA
GAACTCTGTAGCACCGCCTACATACCTCGCTCTGCTAATCCTGTTACCAGTGGCTGCTGCCAGTGGCGAT
AAGTCGTGTCTTACCGGGTTGGACTCAAGACGATAGTTACCGGATAAGGCGCAGCGGTCGGGCTGAACGG
GGGGTTCGTGCACACAGCCCAGCTTGGAGCGAACGACCTACACCGAACTGAGATACCTACAGCGTGAGCT
ATGAGAAAGCGCCACGCTTCCCGAAGGGAGAAAGGCGGACAGGTATCCGGTAAGCGGCAGGGTCGGAACA
GGAGAGCGCACGAGGGAGCTTCCAGGGGGAAACGCCTGGTATCTTTATAGTCCTGTCGGGTTTCGCCACC
TCTGACTTGAGCGTCGATTTTTGTGATGCTCGTCAGGGGGGCGGAGCCTATGGAAAAACGCCAGCAACGC
GGCCTTTTTACGGTTCCTGGCCTTTTGCTGGCCTTTTGCTCACATGTTCTTTCCTGCGTTATCCCCTGAT
TCTGTGGATAACCGTATTACCGCCTTTGAGTGAGCTGATACCGCTCGCCGCAGCCGAACGACCGAGCGCA
GCGAGTCAGTGAGCGAGGAAGCGGAAGAGCGCCCAATACGCAAACCGCCTCTCCCCGCGCGTTGGCCGAT
TCATTAATGCAGCTGGCACGACAGGTTTCCCGACTGGAAAGCGGGCAGTGAGCGCAACGCAATTAATGTG
AGTTAGCTCACTCATTAGGCACCCCAGGCTTTACACTTTATGCTTCCGGCTCGTATGTTGTGTGGAATTG
TGAGCGGATAACAATTTCACACAGGAAACAGCTATGACCATGATTACGCCAAGCGCGCAATTAACCCTCA
CTAAAGGGAACAAAAGCTGGAGCTGCAAGC
Features (pLannotate 1.2.2; 31 found; start..end, strand, type, name):
      5..231     +  promoter       RSV promoter: Rous sarcoma virus enhancer/promoter
    232..412     +  LTR            5' LTR (truncated): truncated 5' long terminal repeat (LTR) from HIV-1
    459..584     +  misc_feature   HIV-1 Ψ: packaging signal of human immunodeficiency virus type 1
    568..931     +  CDS            HIV-1 gag (fragment): gag protein from human immunodeficiency virus 1; gag
   1077..1310    +  misc_feature   RRE: The Rev response element (RRE) of HIV-1 allows for Rev-dependent mRNA export from the nucleus to the cytoplasm.
   1687..1713    +  CDS            Rev (fragment): human immunodeficiency virus 1 (HIV-1) Rev protein; rev; enhances nuclear export of unspliced and incompletely spliced viral mRNAs
   1720..1743    +  promoter       SV40 promoter (fragment): SV40 early promoter
   1744..1815    +  promoter       SV40 promoter (fragment): SV40 enhancer and early promoter
   1839..1974    +  rep_origin     SV40 ori: SV40 origin of replication
   2020..2616    +  CDS            PuroR (fragment): puromycin N-acetyltransferase; pac from Streptomyces; confers resistance to puromycin
   2665..2782    +  misc_feature   cPPT/CTS: central polypurine tract and central termination sequence of HIV-1
   2847..2913    +  CDS            small t antigen (fragment): SV40 (simian virus 40) small t antigen
   2920..4098    +  promoter       EF-1α promoter: strong constitutive promoter for human elongation factor EF-1α
   4133..5575    +  CDS            RBPJ: SUH_HUMAN - Also known as IGKJRB, IGKJRB1, RBPJK, RBPSUH. Experimental evidence at protein level: Swiss-Prot protein existence level 1. Transcriptional regulator that plays a central role in Notch signaling, a signaling pathway involved in cell-cell communication that regulates a broad spectrum of cell-fate determinations. Acts as a transcriptional repressor when it is not associated with Notch proteins. When associated with some NICD product of Notch proteins (Notch intracellular domain), it acts as a transcriptional activator that activates transcription of Notch target genes. Probably repre
   5591..5644    +  promoter       U6 promoter (fragment): RNA polymerase III promoter for human U6 snRNA
   5686..6274    +  misc_feature   WPRE: woodchuck hepatitis virus posttranscriptional regulatory element
   6325..6344    +  misc_feature   cPPT/CTS (fragment): central polypurine tract and central termination sequence of HIV-1
   6346..6579    +  LTR            3' LTR (ΔU3): self-inactivating 3' long terminal repeat (LTR) from HIV-1
   6657..6778    +  polyA_signal   SV40 poly(A) signal: SV40 polyadenylation signal
   6818..6953    +  rep_origin     SV40 ori: SV40 origin of replication
   6974..6992    -  promoter       T7 promoter: promoter for bacteriophage T7 RNA polymerase
   7000..7155    +  CDS            lacZα (fragment): LacZα fragment of β-galactosidase; lacZ fragment
   7160..7588    +  rep_origin     f1 ori (sequence partly withheld): f1 bacteriophage origin of replication; arrow indicates direction of (+) strand synthesis
   7641..7745    +  promoter       AmpR promoter: bla
   7746..8606    +  CDS            AmpR: β-lactamase; bla; confers resistance to ampicillin, carbenicillin, and related antibiotics
   8777..9365    +  rep_origin     ori: high-copy-number ColE1/pMB1/pBR322/pUC origin of replication
   9548..9640    +  CDS            lacI (fragment): lac repressor; lacI; The lac repressor binds to the lac operator to inhibit transcription in E. coli. This inhibition can be relieved by adding lactose or isopropyl-β-D-thiogalactopyranoside (IPTG).
   9653..9674    +  protein_bind   CAP binding site: CAP binding activates transcription in the presence of cAMP. E. coli catabolite activator protein
   9689..9719    +  promoter       lac promoter: promoter for the E. coli lac operon
   9727..9743    +  protein_bind   lac operator: The lac repressor binds to the lac operator to inhibit transcription in E. coli. This inhibition can be relieved by adding lactose or isopropyl-β-D-thiogalactopyranoside (IPTG). lac repressor encoded by lacI
   9788..9806    +  promoter       T3 promoter: promoter for bacteriophage T3 RNA polymerase
