[The description below was written by a language model from this plasmid's Addgene catalogue record and pLannotate feature annotations shown in this document.]
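Description:
TFORF0612 is a lentiviral mammalian expression plasmid built on the pLX_TRC317 backbone and carrying the human RBPJ open reading frame. It belongs to a barcoded transcription factor ORF collection designed for pooled overexpression screens. In bacteria it is maintained through a high-copy ColE1/pUC-type origin and selected with ampicillin via the β-lactamase gene. An f1 origin and remnants of a lac/lacZα cloning region flanked by T7 and T3 promoters are also present in the backbone. The depositor notes that the plasmid may recombine, as is common for LTR-containing vectors.

The transfer cassette has a third-generation, self-inactivating layout. An RSV promoter drives a truncated HIV-1 5' LTR, followed by the Ψ packaging signal with a partial gag sequence, the Rev response element and a cPPT/CTS. It ends in a ΔU3 3' LTR with a downstream SV40 polyadenylation signal. Within the proviral region, an SV40 early promoter/origin segment drives puromycin N-acetyltransferase for selecting transduced cells. A full-length EF-1α promoter separately drives RBPJ, and a WPRE downstream enhances transcript expression.

RBPJ is the DNA-binding transcriptional regulator central to Notch signalling. It represses target genes on its own and activates them when bound by a Notch intracellular domain. According to the record, each construct in the collection carries a unique 24-bp barcode that identifies the transcription factor in pooled experiments. The barcode is not annotated in the feature table, although a short U6-like fragment lies between the ORF and the WPRE. The ORF was made synthetically, and the vector is typically used to test how forced transcription factor expression affects cell state or differentiation.
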