Addgene plasmid #143054: TFORF0612
Purpose: Lentiviral vector for overexpressing transcription factor ORFs with unique 24-bp barcodes. Barcodes facilitate identification of transcription factors in pooled screens.
Depositing lab: Feng Zhang. Depositing organization: Broad Institute. Publication: A transcription factor atlas of directed differentiation. Joung J, Ma S, Tay T, Geiger-Schuller KR, Kirchgatterer PC, Verdine VK, Guo B, Arias-Garcia MA, Allen WE, Singh A, Kuksenko O, Abudayyeh OO, Gootenberg JS, Fu Z, Macrae RK, Buenrostro JD, Regev A, Zhang F. Cell. 2023 Jan 5;186(1):209-229.e26. doi: 10.1016/j.cell.2022.11.026. PubMed 36608654.
Backbone
  Vector backbone: pLX_TRC317
  Backbone manufacturer: Broad Institute Genetic Perturbation Platform
  Backbone size w/o insert (bp): 8264
  Vector type: Mammalian Expression, Lentiviral
  Selectable markers: Puromycin
Growth in bacteria
  Bacterial resistance: Ampicillin, 100 μg/mL
  Growth temperature: 37°C
  Growth strain: NEB Stable
  Copy number: High Copy
Gene/Insert
  Gene/Insert name: RBPJ
  Species: H. sapiens (human)
  Insert size (bp): 1565
  Entrez Gene: RBPJ (a.k.a. AOS3, CBF-1, CBF1, IGKJRB, IGKJRB1, KBF2, RBP-J, RBP-J kappa, RBP-JK, RBPJK, RBPSUH, SUH, csl)
  Promoter: EF1a
  Cloning method: Unknown
  Sequencing primers: 5′ GGGTGGAGACTGAAGTTAGGCCAG; 3′ CACATAGCGTAAAAGGAGCAACATAG
Terms and licenses: Academic/Nonprofit Terms; Industry Terms: Not Available to Industry
Depositor comments: NM_015874,ENST00000348160 . The transcription factor ORF portion of this plasmid was synthesized by Genewiz. Please test multiple small colonies in case of plasmid recombination. To make this collection available in a timely manner, a portion of this collection was not fully sequenced by Addgene. If an Addgene verified full plasmid sequence is not available, please contact us prior to placing an order to request the full sequence.
How to cite: TFORF0612 was a gift from Feng Zhang (Addgene plasmid # 143054 ; http://n2t.net/addgene:143054 ; RRID:Addgene_143054)
