>Addgene plasmid #143054 | TFORF0612 | depositor partial sequence | sequence record 281300 | Insert
ACCGCCACCATGGCGCCTGTTGTGACAGGGAAATTTGGTGAGCGGCCTCCACCTAAACGACTTACTAGGG
AAGCTATGCGAAATTATTTAAAAGAGCGAGGGGATCAAACAGTACTTATTCTTCATGCAAAAGTTGCACA
GAAGTCATATGGAAATGAAAAAAGGTTTTTTTGCCCACCTCCTTGTGTATATCTTATGGGCAGTGGATGG
AAGAAAAAAAAAGAACAAATGGAACGCGATGGTTGTTCTGAACAAGAGTCTCAACCGTGTGCATTTATTG
GGATAGGAAATAGTGACCAAGAAATGCAGCAGCTAAACTTGGAAGGAAAGAACTATTGCACAGCCAAAAC
ATTGTATATATCTGACTCAGACAAGCGAAAGCACTTCATGTTGTCTGTAAAGATGTTCTATGGCAACAGT
GATGACATTGGTGTGTTCCTCAGCAAGCGGATAAAAGTCATCTCCAAACCTTCCAAAAAGAAGCAGTCAT
TGAAAAATGCTGACTTATGCATTGCCTCAGGAACAAAGGTGGCTCTGTTTAATCGACTACGATCCCAGAC
AGTTAGTACCAGATACTTGCATGTAGAAGGAGGTAATTTTCATGCCAGTTCACAGCAGTGGGGAGCCTTT
TTTATTCATCTCTTGGATGATGATGAATCAGAAGGAGAAGAATTCACAGTCCGAGATGGCTACATCCATT
ATGGACAAACAGTCAAACTTGTGTGCTCAGTTACTGGCATGGCACTCCCAAGATTGATAATTAGGAAAGT
TGATAAGCAGACCGCATTATTGGATGCAGATGATCCTGTGTCACAACTCCATAAATGTGCATTTTACCTT
AAGGATACAGAAAGAATGTATTTGTGCCTTTCTCAAGAAAGAATAATTCAATTTCAGGCCACTCCATGTC
CAAAAGAACCAAATAAAGAGATGATAAATGATGGCGCTTCCTGGACAATCATTAGCACAGATAAGGCAGA
GTATACATTTTATGAGGGAATGGGCCCTGTCCTTGCCCCAGTCACTCCTGTGCCTGTGGTAGAGAGCCTT
CAGTTGAATGGCGGTGGGGACGTAGCAATGCTTGAACTTACAGGACAGAATTTCACTCCAAATTTACGAG
TGTGGTTTGGGGATGTAGAAGCTGAAACTATGTACAGGTGTGGAGAGAGTATGCTCTGTGTCGTCCCAGA
CATTTCTGCATTCCGAGAAGGTTGGAGATGGGTCCGGCAACCAGTCCAGGTTCCAGTAACTTTGGTCCGA
AATGATGGAATCATTTATTCCACCAGCCTTACCTTTACCTACACACCAGAACCAGGGCCGCGGCCACATT
GCAGTGCAGCAGGAGCAATCCTTCGAGCCAATTCAAGCCAGGTGCCCCCTAACGAATCAAACACAAACAG
CGAGGGAAGTTACACAAACGCCAGCACAAATTCAACCAGTGTCACATCATCTACAGCCACAGTGGTATCC
TAGTAATGAACTAGTCCGTAACTTGAAAGTATTTCGATTTCTTGGCTTTATATATCTTGTGGAAAGGACG
AAGTTATCGCCGTGATCTCGGGATA
