>Addgene plasmid #143054 | TFORF0612 | depositor partial sequence | sequence record 281301 | Barcode
AGTTATCGCCGTGATCTCGGGATA
